>Addgene plasmid #135101 | pcDNA5FRTTO-NHASt-codoptUL50 | addgene full sequence | sequence record 268061 | Addgene NGS Result
GTGATGCGGTTTTGGCAGTACATCAATGGGCGTGGATAGCGGTTTGACTCACGGGGATTTCCAAGTCTCC
ACCCCATTGACGTCAATGGGAGTTTGTTTTGGCACCAAAATCAACGGGACTTTCCAAAATGTCGTAACAA
CTCCGCCCCATTGACGCAAATGGGCGGTAGGCGTGTACGGTGGGAGGTCTATATAAGCAGAGCTCTCCCT
ATCAGTGATAGAGATCTCCCTATCAGTGATAGAGATCGTCGACGAGCTCGTTTAGTGAACCGTCAGATCG
CCTGGAGACGCCATCCACGCTGTTTTGACCTCCATAGAAGACACCGGGACCGATCCAGCCTCCGGACTCT
AGCGTTTAAACTTAAGCTTATGTACCCATACGATGTTCCTGACTATGCCGGAACCGAGCTGGGTTCCACG
ATGGCAAGCTGGAGCCACCCGCAGTTCGAGAAAGGTGGAGGTTCCGGAGGTGGATCGGGAGGTGGATCGT
GGAGCCACCCGCAGTTCGAAAAAGGGAACCTTTTAGCAGAGGTACCGATGAGCCAGTGGGGCAGCGGCGC
CATCCTGGTGCAGCCAGACAGCCTGGGCAGAGGCTACGATGGCGATTGGCACACAGCCGTGGCCACCAGA
GGCGGCGGAGTGGTTCAGCTGAATCTGGTGAATAGGAGGGCCGTGGCCTTCATGCCCAAGGTGAGCGGCG
ACAGCGGCTGGGCTGTGGGAAGGGTGAGCCTGGACCTGAGAATGGCCATGCCCGCCGATTTCTGTGCCAT
CATCCACGCCCCCGCCCTGGCCTCTCCCGGACACCACGTTATCCTGGGCCTGATCGATAGCGGCTACAGG
GGCACCGTGATGGCCGTGGTGGTGGCCCCTAAGAGGACCAGGGAGTTTGCCCCCGGCACACTGAGGGTGG
ACGTGACCTTCCTGGACATCCTGGCCACCCCCCCCGCCCTGACAGAGCCTATCTCCCTGAGACAGTTCCC
CCAGCTGGCCCCCCCCCCACCTACAGGAGCTGGAATCAGGGAGGATCCCTGGCTGGAGGGCGCCCTGGGA
GCTCCTTCCGTGACCACCGCCCTGCCTGCCAGAAGAAGGGGCAGGTCCCTGGTGTACGCCGGCGAGCTGA
CCCCCGTGCAGACCGAACACGGCGATGGCGTGAGAGAGGCCATCGCCTTTCTGCCCAAGAGAGAGGAGGA
CGCCGGCTTTGATATCGTGGTGAGGAGGCCCGTGACAGTGCCTGCCAATGGCACCACAGTGGTGCAGCCT
TCCCTGAGAATGCTGCACGCCGACGCCGGCCCTGCCGCTTGCTATGTGCTGGGCAGATCCAGCCTGAATG
CCAGAGGCCTGCTGGTGGTGCCCACAAGGTGGCTGCCTGGCCACGTGTGCGCCTTTGTGGTGTACAACCT
GACAGGCGTGCCTGTGACCCTGGAGGCCGGCGCTAAGGTGGCCCAGCTGCTGGTGGCCGGCGCTGATGCT
CTGCCCTGGATCCCTCCCGACAACTTTCACGGCACCAAGGCCCTGAGGAACTACCCTAGAGGCGTGCCTG
ATTCCACAGCCGAGCCTAGGAACCCCCCCCTGCTGGTGTTTACAAATGAGTTCGACGCCGAGGCCCCTCC
TAGCGAGAGGGGAACAGGCGGCTTTGGCTCCACCGGCATCTGAGCGGCCGCTCGAGTCTAGAGGGCCCGT
TTAAACCCGCTGATCAGCCTCGACTGTGCCTTCTAGTTGCCAGCCATCTGTTGTTTGCCCCTCCCCCGTG
CCTTCCTTGACCCTGGAAGGTGCCACTCCCACTGTCCTTTCCTAATAAAATGAGGAAATTGCATCGCATT
GTCTGAGTAGGTGTCATTCTATTCTGGGGGGTGGGGTGGGGCAGGACAGCAAGGGGGAGGATTGGGAAGA
CAATAGCAGGCATGCTGGGGATGCGGTGGGCTCTATGGCTTCTGAGGCGGAAAGAACCAGCTGGGGCTCT
AGGGGGTATCCCC
[124 nt withheld, positions 1974-2097]
C
[91 nt withheld, positions 2099-2189]
AGGGTGATGGTTCACGTACCTAGAAGTTCCTATTCCGAAGTTCCTATTCTCTAGAAAGTATAGGAACTTC
CTTGGCCAAAAAGCCTGAACTCACCGCGACGTCTGTCGAGAAGTTTCTGATCGAAAAGTTCGACAGCGTC
TCCGACCTGATGCAGCTCTCGGAGGGCGAAGAATCTCGTGCTTTCAGCTTCGATGTAGGAGGGCGTGGAT
ATGTCCTGCGGGTAAATAGCTGCGCCGATGGTTTCTACAAAGATCGTTATGTTTATCGGCACTTTGCATC
GGCCGCGCTCCCGATTCCGGAAGTGCTTGACATTGGGGAATTCAGCGAGAGCCTGACCTATTGCATCTCC
CGCCGTGCACAGGGTGTCACGTTGCAAGACCTGCCTGAAACCGAACTGCCCGCTGTTCTGCAGCCGGTCG
CGGAGGCCATGGATGCGATCGCTGCGGCCGATCTTAGCCAGACGAGCGGGTTCGGCCCATTCGGACCGCA
AGGAATCGGTCAATACACTACATGGCGTGATTTCATATGCGCGATTGCTGATCCCCATGTGTATCACTGG
CAAACTGTGATGGACGACACCGTCAGTGCGTCCGTCGCGCAGGCTCTCGATGAGCTGATGCTTTGGGCCG
AGGACTGCCCCGAAGTCCGGCACCTCGTGCACGCGGATTTCGGCTCCAACAATGTCCTGACGGACAATGG
CCGCATAACAGCGGTCATTGACTGGAGCGAGGCGATGTTCGGGGATTCCCAATACGAGGTCGCCAACATC
TTCTTCTGGAGGCCGTGGTTGGCTTGTATGGAGCAGCAGACGCGCTACTTCGAGCGGAGGCATCCGGAGC
TTGCAGGATCGCCGCGGCTCCGGGCGTATATGCTCCGCATTGGTCTTGACCAACTCTATCAGAGCTTGGT
TGACGGCAATTTCGATGATGCAGCTTGGGCGCAGGGTCGATGCGACGCAATCGTCCGATCCGGAGCCGGG
ACTGTCGGGCGTACACAAATCGCCCGCAGAAGCGCGGCCGTCTGGACCGATGGCTGTGTAGAAGTACTCG
CCGATAGTGGAAACCGACGCCCCAGCACTCGTCCGAGGGCAAAGGAATAGCACGTACTACGAGATTTCGA
TTCCACCGCCGCCTTCTATGAAAGGTTGGGCTTCGGAATCGTTTTCCGGGACGCCGGCTGGATGATCCTC
CAGCGCGGGGATCTCATGCTGGAGTTCTTCGCCCACCCCAACTTGTTTATTGCAGCTTATAATGGTTACA
AATAAAGCAATAGCATCACAAATTTCACAAATAAAGCATTTTTTTCACTGCATTCTAGTTGTGGTTTGTC
CAAACTCATCAATGTATCTTATCATGTCTGTATACCGTCGACCTCTAGCTAGAGCTTGGCGTAATCATGG
TCATAGCTGTTTCCTGTGTGAAATTGTTATCCGCTCACAATTCCACACAACATACGAGCCGGAAGCATAA
AGTGTAAAGCCTGGGGTGCCTAATGAGTGAGCTAACTCACATTAATTGCGTTGCGCTCACTGCCCGCTTT
CCAGTCGGGAAACCTGTCGTGCCAGCTGCATTAATGAATCGGCCAACGCGCGGGGAGAGGCGGTTTGCGT
ATTGGGCGCTCTTCCGCTTCCTCGCTCACTGACTCGCTGCGCTCGGTCGTTCGGCTGCGGCGAGCGGTAT
CAGCTCACTCAAAGGCGGTAATACGGTTATCCACAGAATCAGGGGATAACGCAGGAAAGAACATGTGAGC
AAAAGGCCAGCAAAAGGCCAGGAACCGTAAAAAGGCCGCGTTGCTGGCGTTTTTCCATAGGCTCCGCCCC
CCTGACGAGCATCACAAAAATCGACGCTCAAGTCAGAGGTGGCGAAACCCGACAGGACTATAAAGATACC
AGGCGTTTCCCCCTGGAAGCTCCCTCGTGCGCTCTCCTGTTCCGACCCTGCCGCTTACCGGATACCTGTC
CGCCTTTCTCCCTTCGGGAAGCGTGGCGCTTTCTCATAGCTCACGCTGTAGGTATCTCAGTTCGGTGTAG
GTCGTTCGCTCCAAGCTGGGCTGTGTGCACGAACCCCCCGTTCAGCCCGACCGCTGCGCCTTATCCGGTA
ACTATCGTCTTGAGTCCAACCCGGTAAGACACGACTTATCGCCACTGGCAGCAGCCACTGGTAACAGGAT
TAGCAGAGCGAGGTATGTAGGCGGTGCTACAGAGTTCTTGAAGTGGTGGCCTAACTACGGCTACACTAGA
AGAACAGTATTTGGTATCTGCGCTCTGCTGAAGCCAGTTACCTTCGGAAAAAGAGTTGGTAGCTCTTGAT
CCGGCAAACAAACCACCGCTGGTAGCGGTGGTTTTTTTGTTTGCAAGCAGCAGATTACGCGCAGAAAAAA
AGGATCTCAAGAAGATCCTTTGATCTTTTCTACGGGGTCTGACGCTCAGTGGAACGAAAACTCACGTTAA
GGGATTTTGGTCATGAGATTATCAAAAAGGATCTTCACCTAGATCCTTTTAAATTAAAAATGAAGTTTTA
AATCAATCTAAAGTATATATGAGTAAACTTGGTCTGACAGTTACCAATGCTTAATCAGTGAGGCACCTAT
CTCAGCGATCTGTCTATTTCGTTCATCCATAGTTGCCTGACTCCCCGTCGTGTAGATAACTACGATACGG
GAGGGCTTACCATCTGGCCCCAGTGCTGCAATGATACCGCGAGACCCACGCTCACCGGCTCCAGATTTAT
CAGCAATAAACCAGCCAGCCGGAAGGGCCGAGCGCAGAAGTGGTCCTGCAACTTTATCCGCCTCCATCCA
GTCTATTAATTGTTGCCGGGAAGCTAGAGTAAGTAGTTCGCCAGTTAATAGTTTGCGCAACGTTGTTGCC
ATTGCTACAGGCATCGTGGTGTCACGCTCGTCGTTTGGTATGGCTTCATTCAGCTCCGGTTCCCAACGAT
CAAGGCGAGTTACATGATCCCCCATGTTGTGCAAAAAAGCGGTTAGCTCCTTCGGTCCTCCGATCGTTGT
CAGAAGTAAGTTGGCCGCAGTGTTATCACTCATGGTTATGGCAGCACTGCATAATTCTCTTACTGTCATG
CCATCCGTAAGATGCTTTTCTGTGACTGGTGAGTACTCAACCAAGTCATTCTGAGAATAGTGTATGCGGC
GACCGAGTTGCTCTTGCCCGGCGTCAATACGGGATAATACCGCGCCACATAGCAGAACTTTAAAAGTGCT
CATCATTGGAAAACGTTCTTCGGGGCGAAAACTCTCAAGGATCTTACCGCTGTTGAGATCCAGTTCGATG
TAACCCACTCGTGCACCCAACTGATCTTCAGCATCTTTTACTTTCACCAGCGTTTCTGGGTGAGCAAAAA
CAGGAAGGCAAAATGCCGCAAAAAAGGGAATAAGGGCGACACGGAAATGTTGAATACTCATACTCTTCCT
TTTTCAATATTATTGAAGCATTTATCAGGGTTATTGTCTCATGAGCGGATACATATTTGAATGTATTTAG
AAAAATAAACAAATAGGGGTTCCGCGCACATTTCCCCGAAAAGTGCCACCTGACGTCGACGGATCGGGAG
ATCTCCCGATCCCCTATGGTGCACTCTCAGTACAATCTGCTCTGATGCCGCATAGTTAAGCCAGTATCTG
CTCCCTGCTTGTGTGTTGGAGGTCGCTGAGTAGTGCGCGAGCAAAATTTAAGCTACAACAAGGCAAGGCT
TGACCGACAATTGCATGAAGAATCTGCTTAGGGTTAGGCGTTTTGCGCTGCTTCGCGATGTACGGGCCAG
ATATACGCGTTGACATTGATTATTGACTAGTTATTAATAGTAATCAATTACGGGGTCATTAGTTCATAGC
CCATATATGGAGTTCCGCGTTACATAACTTACGGTAAATGGCCCGCCTGGCTGACCGCCCAACGACCCCC
GCCCATTGACGTCAATAATGACGTATGTTCCCATAGTAACGCCAATAGGGACTTTCCATTGACGTCAATG
GGTGGAGTATTTACGGTAAACTGCCCACTTGGCAGTACATCAAGTGTATCATATGCCAAGTACGCCCCCT
ATTGACGTCAATGACGGTAAATGGCCCGCCTGGCATTATGCCCAGTACATGACCTTATGGGACTTTCCTA
CTTGGCAGTACATCTACGTATTAGTCATCGCTATTACCATG
Features (pLannotate 1.2.2; 24 found; start..end, strand, type, name):
      1..204     +  promoter       CMV promoter: human cytomegalovirus (CMV) immediate early promoter
    206..225     +  promoter       PLtetO-1 promoter (fragment): modified phage lambda PL promoter with tet operator sites (Lutz and Bujard, 1997)
    227..246     +  promoter       PLtetO-1 promoter (fragment): modified phage lambda PL promoter with tet operator sites (Lutz and Bujard, 1997)
    254..287     +  promoter       TRE3GV promoter (fragment): 3rd-generation Tet-responsive promoter that can be activated by binding of Tet-On® 3G, optimized for retroviral and lentiviral vectors
    373..398     +  CDS            3xHA (fragment): three tandem HA epitope tags
    430..449     +  CDS            Strep-Tag II (fragment): peptide that binds Strep-Tactin®, an engineered form of streptavidin
    490..512     +  CDS            Strep-Tag II (fragment): peptide that binds Strep-Tactin®, an engineered form of streptavidin
    538..1650    +  CDS            DUT: DUT_HHV11 - Protein inferred from homology: Swiss-Prot protein existence level 3. Involved in nucleotide metabolism: produces dUMP, the immediate precursor of thymidine nucleotides and decreases the intracellular concentration of dUTP to avoid uracil incorporation into viral DNA. From Human herpesvirus 1 (strain 17) (HHV-1) (Human herpes simplex virus 1).
   1704..1928    +  polyA_signal   bGH poly(A) signal: bovine growth hormone polyadenylation signal
   1932..1953    +  promoter       SV40 promoter (fragment): SV40 enhancer and early promoter
   1974..2207    +  rep_origin     f1 ori (fragment) (sequence partly withheld): f1 bacteriophage origin of replication; arrow indicates direction of (+) strand synthesis
   2212..2259    +  protein_bind   FRT: FLP-mediated recombination occurs in the 8-bp core sequence TCTAGAAA (Turan and Bode, 2011). FLP recombinase from the Saccharomyces cerevisiae 2μ plasmid
   2267..3289    +  CDS            HygR: aminoglycoside phosphotransferase from E. coli; aph(4)-Ia; confers resistance to hygromycin
   3299..3424    +  CDS            ble (fragment): BLE_KLEPN - Experimental evidence at protein level: Swiss-Prot protein existence level 1. Binding protein with a strong affinity to the bleomycin family of antibiotics. Binds to CL990; an antimitotic-antibiotic compound. From Klebsiella pneumoniae.
   3419..3540    +  polyA_signal   SV40 poly(A) signal: SV40 polyadenylation signal
   3613..3629    -  protein_bind   lac operator: The lac repressor binds to the lac operator to inhibit transcription in E. coli. This inhibition can be relieved by adding lactose or isopropyl-β-D-thiogalactopyranoside (IPTG). lac repressor encoded by lacI
   3637..3667    -  promoter       lac promoter: promoter for the E. coli lac operon
   3682..3703    -  protein_bind   CAP binding site: CAP binding activates transcription in the presence of cAMP. E. coli catabolite activator protein
   3716..3808    -  CDS            lacI (fragment): lac repressor; lacI; The lac repressor binds to the lac operator to inhibit transcription in E. coli. This inhibition can be relieved by adding lactose or isopropyl-β-D-thiogalactopyranoside (IPTG).
   3991..4579    -  rep_origin     ori: high-copy-number ColE1/pMB1/pBR322/pUC origin of replication
   4750..5610    -  CDS            AmpR: β-lactamase; bla; confers resistance to ampicillin, carbenicillin, and related antibiotics
   5611..5715    -  promoter       AmpR promoter: bla
   5774..5826    -  misc_feature   bom (fragment): basis of mobility region from pBR322
   5981..6360    +  enhancer       CMV enhancer: human cytomegalovirus immediate early enhancer
