[The description below was written by a language model from this plasmid's Addgene catalogue record and pLannotate feature annotations shown in this document.]
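Description:
pcDNA5FRTTO-NHASt-codoptUL50 is a mammalian expression plasmid built on the pcDNA5/FRT/TO/NHASt backbone, a tetracycline-regulatable, Flp-recombination-compatible vector. It is maintained in E. coli as a high-copy plasmid through a ColE1/pUC-type origin and selected with ampicillin via the β-lactamase gene. A partial f1 origin and remnants of lac regulatory sequence are also annotated in the backbone.

The payload is a codon-optimized synthetic open reading frame for herpes simplex virus 1 UL50, which the annotation matches to the viral dUTPase (DUT), an enzyme that converts dUTP to dUMP and thereby limits uracil incorporation into viral DNA. It was cloned between KpnI and NotI sites, in frame with an N-terminal tag supplied by the backbone consisting of an HA epitope followed by two Strep-tag II copies, allowing immunodetection and Strep-Tactin affinity purification. Transcription is driven by the CMV immediate-early enhancer/promoter followed by two short tet operator matches. In cells expressing the Tet repressor, expression is therefore held off until tetracycline or doxycycline is added. The bovine growth hormone polyadenylation signal terminates the transcript.

Downstream lies an FRT site placed directly in front of a hygromycin resistance coding sequence with an SV40 poly(A) signal. No intact promoter is annotated before this gene, only a short SV40 fragment some distance upstream. This fits the Flp-In design, in which Flp-mediated integration into a genomic FRT landing site supplies the promoter, so hygromycin resistance marks correct single-copy insertion. The construct is thus suited to making isogenic, inducible stable cell lines expressing tagged UL50. The associated publication concerns single-cell transcriptomics of HSV-1-infected cells, though the record does not describe the specific experiments.
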