Addgene plasmid #135101: pcDNA5FRTTO-NHASt-codoptUL50
Purpose: Codon-optimized HSV-1 UL50 with N-terminal HAStrep tag
Depositing lab: Markus Landthaler. Depositing organization: Max-Delbrueck-Centrum fuer Molekulare Medizin (MDC). Publication: Single-cell RNA-sequencing of herpes simplex virus 1-infected cells connects NRF2 activation to an antiviral program. Wyler E, Franke V, Menegatti J, Kocks C, Boltengagen A, Praktiknjo S, Walch-Ruckheim B, Bosse J, Rajewsky N, Grasser F, Akalin A, Landthaler M. Nat Commun. 2019 Oct 25;10(1):4878. doi: 10.1038/s41467-019-12894-z. PubMed 31653857.
Backbone
  Vector backbone: pcDNA5/FRT/TO/NHASt
  Vector type: Mammalian Expression
  Selectable markers: Hygromycin
Growth in bacteria
  Bacterial resistance: Ampicillin, 100 μg/mL
  Growth temperature: 37°C
  Growth strain: DH5alpha
  Copy number: High Copy
Gene/Insert
  Gene/Insert name: HSV-1 UL50 codon optimized
  Species: Synthetic; Herpes Simplex Virus 1
  Tag / fusion protein: HA-Strep-Strep (N terminal on backbone)
  Cloning method: Restriction Enzyme; 5′ cloning site KpnI (not destroyed); 3′ cloning site NotI (not destroyed)
  Sequencing primers: 5′ CGCAAATGGGCGGTAGGCGTG; 3′ TAGAAGGCACAGTCGAGGCT
Terms and licenses: Academic/Nonprofit Terms; Industry Terms: Not Available to Industry
How to cite: pcDNA5FRTTO-NHASt-codoptUL50 was a gift from Markus Landthaler (Addgene plasmid # 135101 ; http://n2t.net/addgene:135101 ; RRID:Addgene_135101)
